Addgene plasmid #189830: pGEL636
Purpose: (Empty Backbone) The T-DNA backbone of Cas12j2 for transcriptional activation in rice
Depositing lab: Yong Zhang. Depositing organization: University of Electronic Science and Technology of China. Publication: Hypercompact CRISPR-Cas12j2 (CasPhi) enables genome editing, gene activation, and epigenome editing in plants. Liu S, Sretenovic S, Fan T, Cheng Y, Li G, Qi A, Tang X, Xu Y, Guo W, Zhong Z, He Y, Liang Y, Han Q, Zheng X, Gu X, Qi Y, Zhang Y. Plant Commun. 2022 Sep 20:100453. doi: 10.1016/j.xplc.2022.100453. PubMed 36127876.
Backbone
  Vector backbone: pLGE635
  Backbone manufacturer: shishiliu
  Backbone size (bp): 15480
  Modifications to backbone: add TV domain
  Vector type: CRISPR
  Promoter: pZmUbi1
  Selectable markers: Hygromycin
Growth in bacteria
  Bacterial resistance: Kanamycin, 50 μg/mL
  Growth temperature: 37°C
  Growth strain: ccdB Survival
  Copy number: Unknown
Gene/Insert
  Cloning method: Gibson Cloning
  Sequencing primers: 5′ agctgatccgaagaagaagcgcaaggtg; 3′ aaaaaaacacaaacttaagcacacaagct
Terms and licenses: Academic/Nonprofit Terms; Industry Terms: Not Available to Industry
How to cite: pGEL636 was a gift from Yong Zhang (Addgene plasmid # 189830 ; http://n2t.net/addgene:189830 ; RRID:Addgene_189830)
