[The description below was written by a language model from this plasmid's Addgene catalogue record and pLannotate feature annotations shown in this document.]
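Description:
pGEL636 is a binary T-DNA vector for Agrobacterium-mediated delivery into plants. It is catalogued as an empty CRISPR backbone for Cas12j2 (CasΦ)-based transcriptional activation in rice. It was derived from a parent backbone by Gibson assembly to add a TV activation domain. The sequenced record is about 17 kb, somewhat larger than the backbone size listed. Outside the T-DNA borders it carries a ColE1/pBR322-type origin with the bom region for replication in E. coli. The pVS1 oriV, RepA and StaA functions provide stable maintenance in Agrobacterium, and an aphA-3 gene gives bacterial kanamycin selection.

Between the nopaline-type left and right border repeats lie three functional units. Next to the left border, an enhanced CaMV 35S promoter drives a hygromycin phosphotransferase gene with a CaMV poly(A) signal, which allows selection of transformed plant tissue. At the other end, the maize ubiquitin (ZmUbi1) promoter drives a long open reading frame ending at the Arabidopsis HSP18.2 terminator. The annotation tool did not label the region immediately downstream of the promoter, which presumably encodes the Cas12j2 protein named in the catalogue entry. It did detect TAL-effector-derived fragments (avrXa10/avrBs3-like) followed by VP16-type repeats at the 3′ end, consistent with the TV activator, which combines TAL activation motifs with VP64-type repeats.

Between these two cassettes sit ccdA/ccdB fragments, a hammerhead ribozyme fragment, an attB2 site and a NOS terminator. These suggest a ccdB-based counter-selectable placeholder where the user inserts the guide RNA, with ribozyme processing of the transcript. This fits the requirement for a ccdB-tolerant propagation strain. The promoter driving the guide cassette is not identified in the record.
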