Features (pLannotate 1.2.2; 26 found; start..end, strand, type, name):
    554..1348    -  CDS            KanR: aminoglycoside phosphotransferase; aphA-3; confers resistance to kanamycin
   1773..1797    +  misc_feature   LB T-DNA repeat: left border repeat from nopaline C58 T-DNA
   1875..2049    -  polyA_signal   CaMV poly(A) signal: cauliflower mosaic virus polyadenylation signal
   2090..3100    -  CDS            HygR: aminoglycoside phosphotransferase from E. coli; aph(4)-Ia; confers resistance to hygromycin
   3139..3815    -  promoter       CaMV 35S promoter (enhanced): cauliflower mosaic virus 35S promoter with a duplicated enhancer region
   3895..4143    -  terminator     NOS terminator: nopaline synthase terminator and poly(A) signal
   4172..4196    +  protein_bind   attB2: mutant version of attB; recombination site for the Gateway® BP reaction BP Clonase™
   4291..4356    +  intron         PDK intron (fragment): pdk; modified pyruvate orthophosphate dikinase intron from Flaveria trinervia 3.0
   4447..4605    +  CDS            ccdA (fragment): CCDA_ECO57 - Also known as H, letA. Experimental evidence at protein level: Swiss-Prot protein existence level 1. Antitoxin component of a type II toxin-antitoxin (TA) system which inhibits the post-segregational killing (PSK) of plasmid-free cells, also referred to as a plasmid addiction system. Binds to and blocks the activity of CcdB; will also remove bound CcdB protein from the CcdB-GyrA complex by forming a CcdA-CcdB complex, a process termed rejuvenation. Functions as a transcriptional corepressor for the ccdAB operon, repression also requires CcdB (By similarity). From Escherichia coli
   4610..4692    +  CDS            ccdB (fragment): CcdB, a bacterial toxin that poisons DNA gyrase; ccdB; Plasmids containing the ccdB gene cannot be propagated in standard E. coli strains.
   4739..4762    -  misc_RNA       sTRSV HHRz (fragment): hammerhead ribozyme from the tobacco ringspot virus satellite RNA (Khvorova et al., 2003)
   6322..8320    +  promoter       Ubi promoter: maize polyubiquitin gene promoter
  11491..11685   +  CDS            avrXa10 (fragment): AVX10_XANOO - Experimental evidence at protein level: Swiss-Prot protein existence level 1. Avirulence protein. Induces the hypersensitive response (HR)in rice plants carrying the resistance gene Xa10. Activity depends on the presence of the core repeat domains; replacement with repeat domains from other proteins (AvrBs3 of X.euvesicatoria (AC P14727) or AvrXa7 of this organism) does not elicit the HR. Probably acts as a transcription factor in its host plant (rice) to induce plant resistance or disease. From Xanthomonas oryzae pv. oryzae.
  11680..11838   +  CDS            avrBs3 (fragment): AVRB3_XANEU - Experimental evidence at protein level: Swiss-Prot protein existence level 1. Avirulence protein. Acts as a transcription factor in C.annuum plants. In susceptible plants lacking the Bs3 resistance gene induces expression of a number of genes, including genes homologous to a family of auxin-induced genes, alpha-expansin genes, pectate lyase, anthocyanidin glucoside rhamnosyl transferase and at least one transcription factor, UPA20. Their expression leads to plant hypertrophy in mesophyll cells, probably mainly mediated by UPA20 (PubMed:17962565). In resistant plants induces the h
  11962..11987   +  CDS            VP16 AD (fragment): transcriptional activation domain of herpes simplex virus protein VP16 (Triezenberg et al., 1988; Cousens et al., 1989); UL48
  11999..12023   +  CDS            VP64 (fragment): tetrameric repeat of the minimal activation domain of herpes simplex virus VP16 (Beerli et al., 1998)
  12040..12066   +  CDS            VP96 (fragment): 6 tandem repeats of the minimal activation domain of herpes simplex virus VP16 (Cheng et al., 2013)
  12197..12445   +  terminator     HSP terminator: efficient transcription terminator from the Arabidopsis thaliana heat shock protein 18.2 gene (Nagaya et al., 2010)
  12466..12490   +  misc_feature   RB T-DNA repeat: right border repeat from nopaline C58 T-DNA
  12830..13231   +  CDS            Y4CG_SINFN (fragment): Protein inferred from homology: Swiss-Prot protein existence level 3. From Sinorhizobium fredii (strain NBRC 101917 / NGR234).
  13791..14420   +  CDS            pVS1 StaA: stability protein from the Pseudomonas plasmid pVS1 (Heeb et al., 2000)
  14849..15922   +  CDS            pVS1 RepA: replication protein from the Pseudomonas plasmid pVS1 (Heeb et al., 2000)
  15988..16182   +  rep_origin     pVS1 oriV: origin of replication for the Pseudomonas plasmid pVS1 (Heeb et al., 2000)
  16385..16424   +  CDS            rop (fragment): Rop protein, which maintains plasmids at low copy number; rop
  16516..16656   +  misc_feature   bom: basis of mobility region from pBR322
  16842..467     -  rep_origin     ori (across the origin): high-copy-number ColE1/pMB1/pBR322/pUC origin of replication
>Addgene plasmid #189830 | pGEL636 | addgene full sequence | sequence record 417422 | Addgene NGS Result
CTCCTGTTCCGACCCTGCCGCTTACCGGATACCTGTCCGCCTTTCTCCCTTCGGGAAGCGTGGCGCTTTC
TCATAGCTCACGCTGTAGGTATCTCAGTTCGGTGTAGGTCGTTCGCTCCAAGCTGGGCTGTGTGCACGAA
CCCCCCGTTCAGCCCGACCGCTGCGCCTTATCCGGTAACTATCGTCTTGAGTCCAACCCGGTAAGACACG
ACTTATCGCCACTGGCAGCAGCCACTGGTAACAGGATTAGCAGAGCGAGGTATGTAGGCGGTGCTACAGA
GTTCTTGAAGTGGTGGCCTAACTACGGCTACACTAGAAGGACAGTATTTGGTATCTGCGCTCTGCTGAAG
CCAGTTACCTTCGGAAAAAGAGTTGGTAGCTCTTGATCCGGCAAACAAACCACCGCTGGTAGCGGTGGTT
TTTTTGTTTGCAAGCAGCAGATTACGCGCAGAAAAAAAGGATCTCAAGAAGATCCTTTGATCTTTTCTAC
GGGGTCTGACGCTCAGTGGAACGAAAACTCACGTTAAGGGATTTTGGTCATGCATTCTAGGTACTAAAAC
AATTCATCCAGTAAAATATAATATTTTATTTTCTCCCAATCAGGCTTGATCCCCAGTAAGTCAAAAAATA
GCTCGACATACTGTTCTTCCCCGATATCCTCCCTGATCGACCGGACGCAGAAGGCAATGTCATACCACTT
GTCCGCCCTGCCGCTTCTCCCAAGATCAATAAAGCCACTTACTTTGCCATCTTTCACAAAGATGTTGCTG
TCTCCCAGGTCGCCGTGGGAAAAGACAAGTTCCTCTTCGGGCTTTTCCGTCTTTAAAAAATCATACAGCT
CGCGCGGATCTTTAAATGGAGTGTCTTCTTCCCAGTTTTCGCAATCCACATCGGCCAGATCGTTATTCAG
TAAGTAATCCAATTCGGCTAAGCGGCTGTCTAAGCTATTCGTATAGGGACAATCCGATATGTCGATGGAG
TGAAAGAGCCTGATGCACTCCGCATACAGCTCGATAATCTTTTCAGGGCTTTGTTCATCTTCATACTCTT
CCGAGCAAAGGACGCCATCGGCCTCACTCATGAGCAGATTGCTCCAGCCATCATGCCGTTCAAAGTGCAG
GACCTTTGGAACAGGCAGCTTTCCTTCCAGCCATAGCATCATGTCCTTTTCCCGTTCCACATCATAGGTG
GTCCCTTTATACCGGCTGTCCGTCATTTTTAAATATAGGTTTTCATTTTCTCCCACCAGCTTATATACCT
TAGCAGGAGACATTCCTTCCGTATCTTTTACGCAGCGGTATTTTTCGATCAGTTTTTTCAATTCCGGTGA
TATTCTCATTTTAGCCATTTATTATTTCCTTCCTCTTTTCTACAGTATTTAAAGATACCCCAAGAAGCTA
ATTATAACAAGACGAACTCCAATTCACTGTTCCTTGCATTCTAAAACCTTAAATACCAGAAAACAGCTTT
TTCAAAGTTGTTTTCAAAGTTGGCGTATAACATAGTATCGACGGAGCCGATTTTGAAACCGCGGTGATCA
CAGGCAGCAACGCTCTGTCATCGTTACAATCAACATGCTACCCTCCGCGAGATCATCCGTGTTTCAAACC
CGGCAGCTTAGTTGCCGTTCTTCCGAATAGCATCGGTAACATGAGCAAAGTCTGCCGCCTTACAACGGCT
CTCCCGCTGACGCCGTCCCGGACTGATGGGCTGCCTGTATCGAGTGGTGATTTTGTGCCGAGCTGCCGGT
CGGGGAGCTGTTGGCTGGCTGGTGGCAGGATATATTGTGGTGTAAACAAATTGACGCTTAGACAACTTAA
TAACACATTGCGGACGTTTTTAATGTACTGAATTAACGCCGAATTAATTCGGGGGATCTGGATTTTAGTA
CTGGATTTTGGTTTTAGGAATTAGAAATTTTATTGATAGAAGTATTTTACAAATACAAATACATACTAAG
GGTTTCTTATATGCTCAACACATGAGCGAAACCCTATAGGAACCCTAATTCCCTTATCTGGGAACTACTC
ACACATTATTATGGAGAAAATAGAGCTTGTCGATCGTTAATTAATCACCTCCAAGATCCCGGACGAGTGC
TGGGGCGTCGGTTTCCACTATCGGCGAGTACTTCTACACAGCCATCGGTCCAGACGGCCGCGCTTCTGCG
GGCGATTTGTGTACGCCCGACAGTCCCGGCTCCGGATCGGACGATTGCGTCGCATCGACCCTGCGCCCAA
GCTGCATCATCGAAATTGCCGTCAACCAAGCTCTGATAGAGTTGGTCAAGACCAATGCGGAGCATATACG
CCCGGAGCCGCGGCGATCCTGCAAGCTCCGGATGCCTCCGCTCGAAGTAGCGCGTCTGCTGCTCCATACA
AGCCAACCACGGCCTCCAGAAGAAGATGTTGGCGACCTCGTATTGGGAATCCCCGAACATCGCCTCGCTC
CAGTCAATGACCGCTGTTATGCGGCCATTGTCCGTCAGGACATTGTTGGAGCCGAAATCCGCGTGCACGA
GGTGCCGGACTTCGGGGCAGTCCTCGGCCCAAAGCATCAGCTCATCGAGAGCCTGCGCGACGGACGCACT
GACGGTGTCGTCCATCACAGTTTGCCAGTGATACACATGGGGATCAGCAATCGCGCATATGAAATCACGC
CATGTAGTGTATTGACCGATTCCTTGCGGTCCGAATGGGCCGAACCCGCTCGTCTGGCTAAGATCGGCCG
CAGCGATCGCATCCATGGCCTCCGCGACCGGCTGCAGAACAGCGGGCAGTTCGGTTTCAGGCAGGTCTTG
CAACGTGACACCCTGTGCACGGCGGGAGATGCAATAGGTCAGGCTCTCGCTGAATTCCCCAATGTCAAGC
ACTTCCGGAATCGGGAGCGCGGCCGATGCAAAGTGCCGATAAACATAACGATCTTTGTAGAAACCATCGG
CGCAGCTATTTACCCGCAGGACATATCCACGCCCTCCTACATCGAAGCTGAAAGCACGAGATTCTTCGCC
CTCCGAGAGCTGCATCAGGTCGGACACGCTGTCGAACTTTTCGATCAGAAACTTCTCGACAGACGTCGCG
GTGAGTTCAGGCTTTTTCATCCTAGGAGAGATAGATTTGTAGAGAGAGACTGGTGATTTCAGCGTGTCCT
CTCCAAATGAAATGAACTTCCTTATATAGAGGAAGGGTCTTGCGAAGGATAGTGGGATTGTGCGTCATCC
CTTACGTCAGTGGAGATATCACATCAATCCACTTGCTTTGAAGACGTGGTTGGAACGTCTTCTTTTTCCA
CGATGCTCCTCGTGGGTGGGGGTCCATCTTTGGGACCACTGTCGGCAGAGGCATCTTGAACGATAGCCTT
TCCTTTATCGCAATGATGGCATTTGTAGGTGCCACCTTCCTTTTCTACTGTCCTTTTGATGAAGTGACAG
ATAGCTGGGCAATGGAATCCGAGGAGGTTTCCCGATATTACCCTTTGTTGAAAAGTCTCAATAGCCCTTT
GGTCTTCTGAGACTGTATCTTTGATATTCTTGGAGTAGACGAGAGTGTCGTGCTCCACCATGTTCACATC
AATCCACTTGCTTTGAAGACGTGGTTGGAACGTCTTCTTTTTCCACGATGCTCCTCGTGGGTGGGGGTCC
ATCTTTGGGACCACTGTCGGCAGAGGCATCTTGAACGATAGCCTTTCCTTTATCGCAATGATGGCATTTG
TAGGTGCCACCTTCCTTTTCTACTGTCCTTTTGATGAAGTGACAGATAGCTGGGCAATGGAATCCGAGGA
GGTTTCCCGATATTACCCTTTGTTGAAAAGTCTCAATAGCCCTTTGGTCTTCTGAGACTGTATCTTTGAT
ATTCTTGGAGTAGACGAGAGTGTCGTGCTCCACCATGGGACTAGTAGTAACATAGATGACACCGCGCGCG
ATAATTTATCCTAGTTTGCGCGCTATATTTTGTTTTCTATCGCGTATTAAATGTATAATTGCGGGACTCT
AATCATAAAAACCCATCTCATAAATAACGTCATGCATTACATGTTAATTATTACATGCTTAACGTAATTC
AACAGAAATTATATGATAATCATCGCAAGACCGGCAACAGGATTCAATCTTAAGAAACTTTATTGCCAAA
TGTTTGAACGATCGGGGAAATTCGAATTAAGGAATTATCGAACCACTTTGTACAAGAAAGCTGGGTCGAA
TTCCGGCCGGGTACCGTCCCATTCGCCATGCCGAAGCATGTTGCCCAGCCGGCGCCAGCGAGGAGGCTGG
GACCATGCCGGCCTGAGACCAAGCCAGATAACAGTATGCGTATTTGCGCGCTGATTTTTGCGGTATAAGA
ATATATACTGATATGTATACCCGAAGTATGTCAAAAAGAGGTATGCTATGAAGCAGCGTATTACAGTGAC
AGTTGACAGCGACAGCTATCAGTTGCTCAAGGCATATATGATGTCAATATCTCCGGTCTGGTAAGCACAA
CCATGCAGAATGAAGCCCGTCGTCTGCGTGCCGAACGCTGGAAAGCGGAAAATCAGGAAGGGATGGCTGA
GGTCGCCCGGTTTATTGAAATGAACGGCTCTTTTGCTGACGAGAACAGGGGCTGGTGAAATGCAGTTTAA
GGTTTACACCTATAAAAGAGAGAGCCGTTATCGTCTGTTTGTGGATGTACAGAGTGATATTATTGACACG
CCCGGTCTCCGTCCCCTCGTGAGGGGCAATCGTTGGACGAGCTTACTCGTTTCGTCCTCACGGACTCATC
AGCAACGAGGATCCGATCTGGATCTGCACACACAATTACCGAAGCATGGTCAGCAACTATGAACATGAAA
TTATAACAATACCAAGCAAGTACAGCAGAAATCAGTCAATCAAATTATTCCAATATGTTAGATACACGAT
CTAAACCACAATAACATCAGTGTACCTATCAACACCAACAGTGACCTAACAAAATAGAGAGACGCACCGT
GCTCGAGTTCACAAAAATAATCTGCAGGTCTATGAACTACTAGAATTCCATCGGCAAACTGATTCAATAA
CTACTAGCACTATCCCGAGAGCACATAAGGCAGGTTAATTAACATAGGCTAGAATTTACAGGTGCAACAG
TTGATAAGATAGGCATAAGCAAGTAAAATATCCTGAAAGCTATGCTATGTAATCACTAATCAACAAGACG
CAGCCCTTAGATTAAACATGAACAGAGTAGAATCTATGCAACTAGAGGGACTGAATCAAAAACAACCTAA
GCAAAATATACCTGAAGCTGCTACTTGGATCAACGAGAAAAACAGAGACTAAATCCTACTGATTGAACAG
ATCGGAACAAATCACAACCCTAGCACAGTTCTACTTCTAGATCCGAACCAATAAATACTTGGACCACGAA
CAGCATCGCTCATAATCACAGATCCAGCATACCACGCGAACCCCATCTAACCCTGTTCAAATCTACCACA
GATCGCAAAACGGAGACTAACAACAACATCTCACAATCACGAACAGGCCGGGAAATCAAATCAAACGCGA
GGAACGGAGAGGATCAGAAAATCGCATACCTTGAGAAGGCGATTCGACGCTTCGCTTCGAGGGGAGATTT
TTTTTTCTCTGCGATTTTGGGGATTCGATTGATGGAGGAAGAGGCGAGGAGGGGGTGGGGTATTTATAGG
TGGGGAGGGGGGGACTCGTGAGTGGGCCCAGGGGTGCGGTGGGTGGGGCCCAGTGAGAATATAGACAAAT
AAAGAGAGGGAGAGGCGGTTTGGGGAGTCCGTCCCCACCACGCAAACGCGAGAAGGAAAGAAAGGAACGG
AAAGGGGGCGGGTCCAGACGGCGCCGCGGAGATATCGAGGAGGTGGAAAGCTGATGCCGTTTGCTCACGG
CGGGGTTGGTGGCCGTTAACACGCAGCGAAGCGGCGTTACTGCCGTGTACGTTTTGTGACCTTTCGAAAG
AGAGCCCCAGCCCAAGAAAGGCTGGCCAGGTTTTTTTGTACTGTGTACGATTACGACGGAAGAAAACATA
CTCGTTGTTTTGTATTGGTAGATACTGGGCCGTAGTAAAATTAGAATCAGTTGTTAATTGGTTATTATAT
ATACCATCTTAAGCTACCAAAATTAATAAAGTTGTGATGGCTATGGTATATTTTGGTAGTGAATTATATT
GATTTGGTATATATTAGAATCAATCCAACCACAACACAACCAAAAATACCTGAAGCTCAATATTGATGGT
GCTTTTCGACTATCTAGCAAATGTGGTGAATGGGGCTTTATAATTGAAGCAGCCCAGGATGCACTTTGTG
CAGAGACTGATGTGGGCGCGCCTGCAGTGCAGCGTGACCCGGTCGTGCCCCTCTCTTGAGATAAGGTGAG
CATTGCATGTCTAAGTTATAAAAAATTACCACATATTTTTTTTGTCACACTTGTTTGAAGTGCAGTTTAT
CTATCTTTATACATATATTTAAACTTTACTCTACGAATAATATAATCTATAGTACTACAATAATATCAGT
GTTTTAGAGAATCATATAAATGAACAGTTAGACATGGTCTAAAGGACAATTGAGTATTTTGACAACAGGA
CTCTACAGTTTTATCTTTTTAGTGTGCATGTGTTCTCCTTTTTTTTTGCAAATAGCTTCACCTATATAAT
ACTTCATCCATTTTATTAGTACATCCATTTAGGGTTTAGGGTTAATGGTTTTTATAGACTAATTTTTTTA
GTACATCTATTTTATTCTATTTTAGCCTCTAAATTAAGAAAACTAAAACTCTATTTTAGTTTTTTTATTT
AATAATTTAGATATAAAATAGAATAAAATAAAGTGACTAAAAATTAAACAAATACCCTTTAAGAAATTAA
AAAAACTAAGGAAACATTTTTCTTGTTTCGAGTAGATAATGCCAGCCTGTTAAACGCCGTCGACGAGTCT
AACGGACACCAACCAGCGAACCAGCAGCGTCGCGTCGGGCCAAGCGAAGCAGACGGCACGGCATCTCTGT
CGCTGCCTCTGGACCCCTCTCGAGAGTTCCGCTCCACCGTTGGACTTGCTCCGCTGTCGGCATCCAGAAA
TTGCGTGGCGGAGCGGCAGACGTGAGCCGGCACGGCAGGCGGCCTCCTCCTCCTCTCACGGCACCGGCAG
CTACGGGGGATTCCTTTCCCACCGCTCCTTCGCTTTCCCTTCCTCGCCCGCCGTAATAAATAGACACCCC
CTCCACACCCTCTTTCCCCAACCTCGTGTTGTTCGGAGCGCACACACACACAACCAGAACTCCCCCAAAT
CCACCCGTCGGCACCTCCGCTTCAAGGTACGCCGCTCGTCCTCCCCCCCCCCCCCTCTCTACCTTCTCAA
GATCGGCGTTCCGGTCCATGGTTAGGGCCCGGTAGTTCTACTTCTGTTCATGTTTGTGTTAGATCCGTGT
TTGTGTTAGATCCGTGCTACTAGCGTTCGTACACGGATGCGACCTGTACGTCAGACACGTTCTGATTGCT
AACTTGCCAGTGTTTCTCTTTGGGGAATCCTGGGATGGCTCTAGCCGTTCCGCAGACGGGATCGATTTCA
TGATTTTTTTTGTTTCGTTGCATAGGGTTTGGTTTGCCCTTTTCCTTTATTTCAATATATGCCGTGCACT
TGTTTGTCGGGTCATCTTTTCATGCTTTTTTTTGTCTTGGTTGTGATGATGTGGTCTGGTTGGGCGGTCG
TTCAAGATCGGAGTAGAATTAATTCTGTTTCAAACTACCTGGTGGATTTATTAATTTTGGATCTGTATGT
GTGTGCCATACATATTCATAGTTACGAATTGAAGATGATGGATGGAAATATCGATCTAGGATAGGTATAC
ATGTTGATGCGGGTTTTACTGATGCATATACAGAGATGCTTTTTGTTCGCTTGGTTGTGATGATGTGGTG
TGGTTGGGCGGTCGTTCATTCGTTCAAGATCGGAGTAGAATACTGTTTCAAACTACCTGGTGTATTTATT
AATTTTGGAACTGTATGTGTGTGTCATACATCTTCATAGTTACGAGTTTAAGATGGATGGAAATATCGAT
CTAGGATAGGTATACATGTTGATGTGGGTTTTACTGATGCATATACATGATGGCATATGCAGCATCTATT
CATATGCTCTAACCTTGAGTACCTATCTATTATAATAAACAAGTATGTTTTATAATTATTTTGATCTTGA
TATACTTGGATGATGGCATATGCAGCAGCTATATGTGGATTTTTTTAGCCCTGCCTTCATACGCTATTTA
TTTGCTTGGTACTGTTTCTTTTGTCGATGCTCACCCTGTTGTTTGGTGTTACTTCTGCAGCCTGCAGGAT
GGCTCCTAAGAAGAAGCGGAAGGTTGGTATTCACGGGGTGCCTGCGGCTCCTAAACCGGCTGTCGAAAGC
GAATTCTCTAAAGTGTTGAAAAAGCACTTCCCTGGCGAGAGATTCAGATCATCCTACATGAAAAGAGGGG
GGAAGATTCTGGCGGCTCAAGGAGAGGAAGCCGTCGTGGCATATCTCCAGGGCAAATCCGAGGAGGAACC
ACCGAACTTTCAACCTCCAGCAAAGTGCCATGTGGTCACGAAGTCCCGGGATTTTGCGGAGTGGCCAATC
ATGAAGGCAAGTGAAGCCATACAGCGCTATATCTACGCCCTTAGCACTACTGAAAGAGCGGCGTGTAAGC
CTGGAAAATCCTCTGAGTCGCACGCGGCATGGTTTGCTGCTACAGGGGTGTCTAATCATGGATATAGCCA
TGTTCAGGGTCTTAACCTGATCTTTGACCATACACTGGGACGCTACGATGGGGTGTTGAAGAAGGTTCAA
CTGAGGAATGAAAAAGCAAGAGCGCGCCTTGAGAGCATCAACGCGAGCCGCGCTGACGAAGGACTCCCGG
AAATCAAGGCAGAAGAAGAAGAAGTTGCAACGAATGAGACGGGACACTTGCTGCAGCCACCCGGAATAAA
CCCTTCCTTTTATGTTTATCAGACTATCAGCCCTCAGGCTTATCGCCCCCGCGATGAGATCGTCCTTCCG
CCTGAGTACGCTGGCTACGTTAGGGACCCAAACGCGCCTATACCGTTGGGCGTCGTTAGGAATAGATGCG
ATATACAGAAAGGCTGCCCAGGGTATATACCCGAGTGGCAGCGCGAGGCTGGGACTGCGATATCACCTAA
AACCGGCAAAGCCGTTACGGTGCCGGGATTGAGTCCTAAAAAAAATAAGAGAATGAGGAGGTATTGGCGG
TCAGAGAAGGAGAAGGCCCAAGATGCACTCCTTGTCACCGTGAGGATAGGCACGGATTGGGTCGTCATTG
ACGTTAGAGGGCTTTTGAGGAACGCACGGTGGAGGACTATTGCGCCGAAGGACATTAGTCTGAACGCGCT
TCTCGATCTGTTCACTGGCGACCCAGTTATTGATGTGAGGCGGAACATAGTCACCTTTACTTATACTCTG
GACGCATGCGGAACATACGCTCGCAAGTGGACCCTGAAAGGAAAGCAGACTAAGGCCACACTGGATAAGT
TGACAGCCACGCAGACAGTCGCTTTGGTGGCCATAGACCTTGGGCAAACCAACCCAATTAGTGCCGGGAT
CAGCAGGGTTACTCAGGAGAATGGTGCACTTCAGTGCGAGCCTCTCGATCGCTTTACACTCCCCGATGAT
CTTCTTAAAGACATCAGTGCCTACAGAATCGCCTGGGACCGGAACGAGGAGGAACTCCGCGCTCGCAGTG
TTGAAGCCTTGCCAGAAGCACAGCAGGCTGAGGTTAGGGCACTGGATGGCGTTTCTAAAGAGACTGCCAG
AACTCAATTGTGTGCTGATTTTGGGCTTGATCCTAAGAGACTCCCTTGGGATAAAATGTCGTCGAATACT
ACCTTCATCTCCGAGGCCCTGCTTAGTAACAGCGTTAGTCGCGACCAAGTCTTTTTCACACCCGCCCCGA
AAAAAGGCGCGAAAAAGAAAGCTCCGGTGGAAGTTATGAGGAAAGACCGCACATGGGCACGCGCTTACAA
ACCGAGACTGTCAGTTGAAGCGCAGAAATTGAAGAACGAAGCACTTTGGGCCTTGAAGCGGACATCTCCA
GAGTATCTTAAACTCTCCAGGAGAAAGGAAGAACTCTGTAGAAGGTCGATTAATTACGTTATAGAGAAGA
CACGCCGGAGGACTCAGTGTCAAATTGTTATTCCGGTCATCGAAGACCTCAATGTTCGCTTCTTTCATGG
TTCTGGAAAGCGGTTGCCCGGATGGGACAATTTCTTTACAGCTAAAAAAGAAAACCGCTGGTTCATACAA
GGATTGCACAAGGCCTTTAGTGATCTCCGGACGCATCGCTCCTTTTATGTCTTCGAGGTGAGGCCGGAAA
GAACGTCCATCACATGCCCAAAGTGTGGACATTGTGAAGTCGGGAACCGGGACGGTGAGGCCTTTCAATG
CCTTTCGTGCGGGAAGACCTGTAATGCGGATCTTGATGTGGCTACGCATAATCTCACTCAGGTGGCTCTC
ACAGGCAAAACAATGCCGAAGAGAGAGGAACCTAGGGATGCACAAGGGACGGCCCCGGCCAGAAAAACGA
AGAAGGCTAGCAAGTCCAAGGCGCCGCCGGCGGAGAGGGAGGATCAGACTCCAGCCCAGGAACCATCCCA
AACAAGTAAGCGTCCTGCTGCCACCAAAAAGGCCGGACAGGCTAAGAAAAAGAAGGGCAGTTCCGGCGGG
TCCTCAAGGGCTGATCCTAAGAAGAAGAGGAAGGTTTCTAGGGCAGATCCAAAGAAGAAGCGGAAGGTGT
CTAGAGCTGATCCGAAGAAGAAGCGCAAGGTGCCTAGGGGAGGATCTGGTGGTCTTTTGGATCCAGGAAC
CCCTATGGATGCTGACCTTGTTGCTTCTTCCACCGTTGTCTGGGAGCAGGATGCCGACCCTTTCGCTGGT
ACCGCAGACGACTTCCCAGCTTTTAACGAGGAAGAGCTTGCTTGGCTCATGGAATTGTTGCCACAGGGAG
GTTCTGGTGGATTGTTGGATCCTGGAACTCCAATGGACGCTGATCTTGTTGCTTCCTCTACTGTCGTTTG
GGAGCAAGACGCTGACCCTTTCGCTGGAACCGCTGACGATTTCCCAGCCTTTAACGAAGAGGAATTGGCC
TGGCTTATGGAGTTGCTTCCTCAGGCTAGGGGAGGATCTGGTGGTCTTTTGGATCCAGGAACCCCTATGG
ATGCTGACCTTGTTGCTTCTTCCACCGTTGTCTGGGAGCAGGATGCCGACCCTTTCGCTGGTACCGCAGA
CGACTTCCCAGCTTTTAACGAGGAAGAGCTTGCTTGGCTCATGGAATTGTTGCCACAGGGAGGTTCTGGT
GGATTGTTGGATCCTGGAACTCCAATGGACGCTGATCTTGTTGCTTCCTCTACTGTCGTTTGGGAGCAAG
ACGCTGACCCTTTCGCTGGAACCGCTGACGATTTCCCAGCCTTTAACGAAGAGGAATTGGCCTGGCTTAT
GGAGTTGCTTCCTCAGGCTAGGGGAGGATCTGGTGGTCTTTTGGATCCAGGAACCCCTATGGATGCTGAC
CTTGTTGCTTCTTCCACCGTTGTCTGGGAGCAGGATGCCGACCCTTTCGCTGGTACCGCAGACGACTTCC
CAGCTTTTAACGAGGAAGAGCTTGCTTGGCTCATGGAATTGTTGCCACAGGGAGGTTCTGGTGGATTGTT
GGATCCTGGAACTCCAATGGACGCTGATCTTGTTGCTTCCTCTACTGTCGTTTGGGAGCAAGACGCTGAC
CCTTTCGCTGGAACCGCTGACGATTTCCCAGCCTTTAACGAAGAGGAATTGGCCTGGCTTATGGAGTTGC
TTCCTCAGGCTAGGGGTGGATCTGGAGGTGGTGGTAGCGGAGGAGATGCTCTTGATGATTTCGATCTTGA
TATGCTTGGATCTGACGCTCTCGACGACTTTGACCTCGACATGTTGGGATCTGATGCTCTTGACGATTTC
GATTTGGACATGTTGGGTTCTGACGCCTTGGACGATTTCGACCTCGACATGCTTGCTAGGGGATCTGACG
CCCTTGATGATTTCGACTTGGATATGCTTGGATCTGACGCCCTTGATGATTTCGACTTGGATATGCTTGG
ATCTGACGCCCTTGATGATTTCGACTTGGATATGCTTGGATCTGACGCCCTTGATGATTTCGACTTGGAT
ATGCTTTGACTGCAGATATGAAGATGAAGATGAAATATTTGGTGTGTCAAATAAAAAGCTTGTGTGCTTA
AGTTTGTGTTTTTTTCTTGGCTTGTTGTGTTATGAATTTGTGGCTTTTTCTAATATTAAATGAATGTAAG
ATCACATTATAATGAATAAACAAATGTTTCTATAATCCATTGTGAATGTTTTGTTGGATCTCTTCTGCAG
CATATAACTACTGTATGTGCTATGGTATGGACTATGGAATATGATTAAAGATAAGGAGCTCAAACTATCA
GTGTTTGACAGGATATATTGGCGGGTAAACCTAAGAGAAAAGAGCGTTTATTAGAATAATCGGATATTTA
AAAGGGCGTGAAAAGGTTTATCCGTTCGTCCATTTGTATGTGCATGCCAACCACAGGGTTCCCCTCGGGA
TCAAAGTACTTTGATCCAACCCCTCCGCTGCTATAGTGCAGTCGGCTTCTGACGTTCAGTGCAGCCGTCT
TCTGAAAACGACATGTCGCACAAGTCCTAAGTTACGCGACAGGCTGCCGCCCTGCCCTTTTCCTGGCGTT
TTCTTGTCGCGTGTTTTAGTCGCATAAAGTAGAATACTTGCGACTAGAACCGGAGACATTACGCCATGAA
CAAGAGCGCCGCCGCTGGCCTGCTGGGCTATGCCCGCGTCAGCACCGACGACCAGGACTTGACCAACCAA
CGGGCCGAACTGCACGCGGCCGGCTGCACCAAGCTGTTTTCCGAGAAGATCACCGGCACCAGGCGCGACC
GCCCGGAGCTGGCCAGGATGCTTGACCACCTACGCCCTGGCGACGTTGTGACAGTGACCAGGCTAGACCG
CCTGGCCCGCAGCACCCGCGACCTACTGGACATTGCCGAGCGCATCCAGGAGGCCGGCGCGGGCCTGCGT
AGCCTGGCAGAGCCGTGGGCCGACACCACCACGCCGGCCGGCCGCATGGTGTTGACCGTGTTCGCCGGCA
TTGCCGAGTTCGAGCGTTCCCTAATCATCGACCGCACCCGGAGCGGGCGCGAGGCCGCCAAGGCCCGAGG
CGTGAAGTTTGGCCCCCGCCCTACCCTCACCCCGGCACAGATCGCGCACGCCCGCGAGCTGATCGACCAG
GAAGGCCGCACCGTGAAAGAGGCGGCTGCACTGCTTGGCGTGCATCGCTCGACCCTGTACCGCGCACTTG
AGCGCAGCGAGGAAGTGACGCCCACCGAGGCCAGGCGGCGCGGTGCCTTCCGTGAGGACGCATTGACCGA
GGCCGACGCCCTGGCGGCCGCCGAGAATGAACGCCAAGAGGAACAAGCATGAAACCGCACCAGGACGGCC
AGGACGAACCGTTTTTCATTACCGAAGAGATCGAGGCGGAGATGATCGCGGCCGGGTACGTGTTCGAGCC
GCCCGCGCACGGCTCAACCGTGCGGCTGCATGAAATCCTGGCCGGTTTGTCTGATGCCAAGCTGGCGGCC
TGGCCGGCCAGCTTGGCCGCTGAAGAAACCGAGCGCCGCCGTCTAAAAAGGTGATGTGTATTTGAGTAAA
ACAGCTTGCGTCATGCGGTCGCTGCGTATATGATGCGATGAGTAAATAAACAAATACGCAAGGGGAACGC
ATGAAGGTTATCGCTGTACTTAACCAGAAAGGCGGGTCAGGCAAGACGACCATCGCAACCCATCTAGCCC
GCGCCCTGCAACTCGCCGGGGCCGATGTTCTGTTAGTCGATTCCGATCCCCAGGGCAGTGCCCGCGATTG
GGCGGCCGTGCGGGAAGATCAACCGCTAACCGTTGTCGGCATCGACCGCCCGACGATTGACCGCGACGTG
AAGGCCATCGGCCGGCGCGACTTCGTAGTGATCGACGGAGCGCCCCAGGCGGCGGACTTGGCTGTGTCCG
CGATCAAGGCAGCCGACTTCGTGCTGATTCCGGTGCAGCCAAGCCCTTACGACATATGGGCCACCGCCGA
CCTGGTGGAGCTGGTTAAGCAGCGCATTGAGGTCACGGATGGAAGGCTACAAGCGGCCTTTGTCGTGTCG
CGGGCGATCAAAGGCACGCGCATCGGCGGTGAGGTTGCCGAGGCGCTGGCCGGGTACGAGCTGCCCATTC
TTGAGTCCCGTATCACGCAGCGCGTGAGCTACCCAGGCACTGCCGCCGCCGGCACAACCGTTCTTGAATC
AGAACCCGAGGGCGACGCTGCCCGCGAGGTCCAGGCGCTGGCCGCTGAAATTAAATCAAAACTCATTTGA
GTTAATGAGGTAAAGAGAAAATGAGCAAAAGCACAAACACGCTAAGTGCCGGCCGTCCGAGCGCACGCAG
CAGCAAGGCTGCAACGTTGGCCAGCCTGGCAGACACGCCAGCCATGAAGCGGGTCAACTTTCAGTTGCCG
GCGGAGGATCACACCAAGCTGAAGATGTACGCGGTACGCCAAGGCAAGACCATTACCGAGCTGCTATCTG
AATACATCGCGCAGCTACCAGAGTAAATGAGCAAATGAATAAATGAGTAGATGAATTTTAGCGGCTAAAG
GAGGCGGCATGGAAAATCAAGAACAACCAGGCACCGACGCCGTGGAATGCCCCATGTGTGGAGGAACGGG
CGGTTGGCCAGGCGTAAGCGGCTGGGTTGCCTGCCGGCCCTGCAATGGCACTGGAACCCCCAAGCCCGAG
GAATCGGCGTGAGCGGTCGCAAACCATCCGGCCCGGTACAAATCGGCGCGGCGCTGGGTGATGACCTGGT
GGAGAAGTTGAAGGCCGCGCAGGCCGCCCAGCGGCAACGCATCGAGGCAGAAGCACGCCCCGGTGAATCG
TGGCAAGCGGCCGCTGATCGAATCCGCAAAGAATCCCGGCAACCGCCGGCAGCCGGTGCGCCGTCGATTA
GGAAGCCGCCCAAGGGCGACGAGCAACCAGATTTTTTCGTTCCGATGCTCTATGACGTGGGCACCCGCGA
TAGTCGCAGCATCATGGACGTGGCCGTTTTCCGTCTGTCGAAGCGTGACCGACGAGCTGGCGAGGTGATC
CGCTACGAGCTTCCAGACGGGCACGTAGAGGTTTCCGCAGGGCCGGCCGGCATGGCCAGTGTGTGGGATT
ACGACCTGGTACTGATGGCGGTTTCCCATCTAACCGAATCCATGAACCGATACCGGGAAGGGAAGGGAGA
CAAGCCCGGCCGCGTGTTCCGTCCACACGTTGCGGACGTACTCAAGTTCTGCCGGCGAGCCGATGGCGGA
AAGCAGAAAGACGACCTGGTAGAAACCTGCATTCGGTTAAACACCACGCACGTTGCCATGCAGCGTACGA
AGAAGGCCAAGAACGGCCGCCTGGTGACGGTATCCGAGGGTGAAGCCTTGATTAGCCGCTACAAGATCGT
AAAGAGCGAAACCGGGCGGCCGGAGTACATCGAGATCGAGCTAGCTGATTGGATGTACCGCGAGATCACA
GAAGGCAAGAACCCGGACGTGCTGACGGTTCACCCCGATTACTTTTTGATCGATCCCGGCATCGGCCGTT
TTCTCTACCGCCTGGCACGCCGCGCCGCAGGCAAGGCAGAAGCCAGATGGTTGTTCAAGACGATCTACGA
ACGCAGTGGCAGCGCCGGAGAGTTCAAGAAGTTCTGTTTCACCGTGCGCAAGCTGATCGGGTCAAATGAC
CTGCCGGAGTACGATTTGAAGGAGGAGGCGGGGCAGGCTGGCCCGATCCTAGTCATGCGCTACCGCAACC
TGATCGAGGGCGAAGCATCCGCCGGTTCCTAATGTACGGAGCAGATGCTAGGGCAAATTGCCCTAGCAGG
GGAAAAAGGTCGAAAAGGCCTCTTTCCTGTGGATAGCACGTACATTGGGAACCCAAAGCCGTACATTGGG
AACCGGAACCCGTACATTGGGAACCCAAAGCCGTACATTGGGAACCGGTCACACATGTAAGTGACTGATA
TAAAAGAGAAAAAAGGCGATTTTTCCGCCTAAAACTCTTTAAAACTTATTAAAACTCTTAAAACCCGCCT
GGCCTGTGCATAACTGTCTGGCCAGCGCACAGCCGAAGAGCTGCAAAAAGCGCCTACCCTTCGGTCGCTG
CGCTCCCTACGCCCCGCCGCTTCGCGTCGGCCTATCGCGGCCGCTGGCCGCTCAAAAATGGCTGGCCTAC
GGCCAGGCAATCTACCAGGGCGCGGACAAGCCGCGCCGTCGCCACTCGACCGCCGGCGCCCACATCAAGG
CACCCTGCCTCGCGCGTTTCGGTGATGACGGTGAAAACCTCTGACACATGCAGCTCCCGGAAACGGTCAC
AGCTTGTCTGTAAGCGGATGCCGGGAGCAGACAAGCGCGTCAGCGGGTGTTGGCGGGTGTCGGGGCGCAG
CCATGACCCAGTCACGTAGCGATAGCGGAGTGTATACTGGCTTAACTATGCGGCATCAGAGCAGATTGTA
CTGAGAGTGCACCATATGCGGTGTGAAATACCGCACAGATGCGTAAGGAGAAAATACCGCATCAGGCGCT
CTTCCGCTTCCTCGCTCACTGACTCGCTGCGCTCGGTCGTTCGGCTGCGGCGAGCGGTATCAGCTCACTC
AAAGGCGGTAATACGGTTATCCACAGAATCAGGGGATAACGCAGGAAAGAACATGTGAGCAAAAGGCCAG
CAAAAGGCCAGGAACCGTAAAAAGGCCGCGTTGCTGGCGTTTTTCCATAGGCTCCGCCCCCCTGACGAGC
ATCACAAAAATCGACGCTCAAGTCAGAGGTGGCGAAACCCGACAGGACTATAAAGATACCAGGCGTTTCC
CCCTGGAAGCTCCCTCGTGCGCT
